Addgene plasmid #148151: pT7-V5-SBP-C1-Hs4EBP3_Z
Purpose: Mammalian Expression of Hs4EBP3
Depositing lab: Elisa Izaurralde. Depositing organization: Max Planck Institute for Developmental Biology. Publication: The Structures of eIF4E-eIF4G Complexes Reveal an Extended Interface to Regulate Translation Initiation. Gruner S, Peter D, Weber R, Wohlbold L, Chung MY, Weichenrieder O, Valkov E, Igreja C, Izaurralde E. Mol Cell. 2016 Nov 3;64(3):467-479. doi: 10.1016/j.molcel.2016.09.020. Epub 2016 Oct 20. PubMed 27773676.
Backbone
  Vector backbone: Unknown
  Vector type: Mammalian Expression
Growth in bacteria
  Bacterial resistance: Kanamycin, 50 μg/mL
  Growth temperature: 37°C
  Growth strain: DH5alpha
  Copy number: High Copy
Gene/Insert
  Gene/Insert name: Hs4EBP3
  Species: H. sapiens (human)
  Entrez Gene: EIF4EBP3 (a.k.a. 4E-BP3, 4EBP3)
  Cloning method: Unknown
Terms and licenses: Academic/Nonprofit Terms; Industry Terms: Not Available to Industry
Depositor comments: sequence extracted fromNCBI:NM_003732.2 Plasmids from this collection were made available to the research community and donated after the lab closed. Please note that the sequence provided by the depositing laboratory may be theoretical/predicted or based on Sanger sequencing results. There may be discrepancies between sequencing results obtained by Addgene and the depositor sequence. If an Addgene verified sequence is not available, please contact before placing your order to request that our lab fully sequence the plasmid.
How to cite: pT7-V5-SBP-C1-Hs4EBP3_Z was a gift from Elisa Izaurralde (Addgene plasmid # 148151 ; http://n2t.net/addgene:148151 ; RRID:Addgene_148151)
