[The description below was written by a language model from this plasmid's Addgene catalogue record and pLannotate feature annotations shown in this document.]
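Description:
pT7-V5-SBP-C1-Hs4EBP3_Z is a 4.5 kb mammalian expression plasmid encoding human EIF4EBP3 (4E-BP3) with an N-terminal tandem tag. The catalogue lists the backbone as unknown. The annotated features show a compact CMV-driven vector that carries a high-copy ColE1/pUC-type origin for propagation in E. coli and an f1 origin for single-stranded DNA production. It has a single NeoR/KanR gene (Tn5 aminoglycoside phosphotransferase) placed behind both the bacterial bla promoter and the SV40 enhancer/early promoter, and terminated by the HSV TK polyadenylation signal. This dual-promoter arrangement gives kanamycin resistance in bacteria and would allow G418 selection in mammalian cells.

The expression cassette consists of the CMV immediate early enhancer and promoter followed by a T7 promoter. The T7 promoter could in principle support in vitro transcription of the same reading frame, although the record states only mammalian expression as the purpose. Downstream come a V5 epitope tag, a streptavidin-binding peptide (SBP), the EIF4EBP3 coding sequence, and the SV40 poly(A) signal. V5 allows antibody detection, while SBP permits affinity capture on streptavidin resin, so the fusion is suited to pulldown assays from transfected cells. 4E-BP3 is a translational repressor that competes with eIF4G for binding to eIF4E, and the associated publication concerns eIF4E–eIF4G complexes. Short annotated fragments (HIV-1 LTR, SV40 large T antigen, ble, bGH poly(A)) are probably partial matches or backbone remnants rather than functional elements. The depositor notes that the insert derives from an NCBI reference transcript and that the supplied sequence may differ from sequencing results.
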