Features (pLannotate 1.2.2; 17 found; start..end, strand, type, name):
     61..364     +  enhancer       CMV enhancer: human cytomegalovirus immediate early enhancer
    365..568     +  promoter       CMV promoter: human cytomegalovirus (CMV) immediate early promoter
    564..597     +  LTR            5' LTR (truncated) (fragment): truncated 5' long terminal repeat (LTR) from HIV-1
    613..631     +  promoter       T7 promoter: promoter for bacteriophage T7 RNA polymerase
    668..709     +  CDS            V5 tag: epitope tag from simian virus 5
    731..844     +  CDS            SBP: streptavidin-binding peptide selected from a peptide library; binds streptavidin with nanomolar affinity (Keefe et al., 2001)
    857..1156    +  CDS            EIF4EBP3: 4EBP3_HUMAN - Experimental evidence at protein level: Swiss-Prot protein existence level 1. Repressor of translation initiation that regulates EIF4E activity by preventing its assembly into the eIF4F complex: hypophosphorylated form competes with EIF4G1/EIF4G3 and strongly binds to EIF4E, leading to repress translation. In contrast, hyperphosphorylated form dissociates from EIF4E, allowing interaction between EIF4G1/EIF4G3 and EIF4E, leading to initiation of translation. From Homo sapiens (Human).
   1182..1266    +  CDS            large T antigen (fragment): large T antigen from SV40 (simian virus 40)
   1289..1410    +  polyA_signal   SV40 poly(A) signal: SV40 polyadenylation signal
   1444..1872    -  rep_origin     f1 ori (sequence partly withheld): f1 bacteriophage origin of replication; arrow indicates direction of (+) strand synthesis
   1899..2003    +  promoter       AmpR promoter: bla
   2005..2362    +  promoter       SV40 promoter: SV40 enhancer and early promoter
   2397..3191    +  CDS            NeoR/KanR: aminoglycoside phosphotransferase from Tn5; aph(3')-II (or nptII); confers resistance to neomycin, kanamycin, and G418 (Geneticin®)
   3212..3364    +  CDS            ble (fragment): BLE_KLEPN - Experimental evidence at protein level: Swiss-Prot protein existence level 1. Binding protein with a strong affinity to the bleomycin family of antibiotics. Binds to CL990; an antimitotic-antibiotic compound. From Klebsiella pneumoniae.
   3423..3470    +  polyA_signal   HSV TK poly(A) signal: herpes simplex virus thymidine kinase polyadenylation signal (Cole and Stacy, 1985)
   3561..3577    -  polyA_signal   bGH poly(A) signal (fragment): bovine growth hormone polyadenylation signal
   3799..4387    +  rep_origin     ori: high-copy-number ColE1/pMB1/pBR322/pUC origin of replication
>Addgene plasmid #148151 | pT7-V5-SBP-C1-Hs4EBP3_Z | addgene full sequence | sequence record 401043 | Addgene NGS Result
TAGTTATTAATAGTAATCAATTACGGGGTCATTAGTTCATAGCCCATATATGGAGTTCCGCGTTACATAA
CTTACGGTAAATGGCCCGCCTGGCTGACCGCCCAACGACCCCCGCCCATTGACGTCAATAATGACGTATG
TTCCCATAGTAACGCCAATAGGGACTTTCCATTGACGTCAATGGGTGGAGTATTTACGGTAAACTGCCCA
CTTGGCAGTACATCAAGTGTATCATATGCCAAGTACGCCCCCTATTGACGTCAATGACGGTAAATGGCCC
GCCTGGCATTATGCCCAGTACATGACCTTATGGGACTTTCCTACTTGGCAGTACATCTACGTATTAGTCA
TCGCTATTACCATGGTGATGCGGTTTTGGCAGTACATCAATGGGCGTGGATAGCGGTTTGACTCACGGGG
ATTTCCAAGTCTCCACCCCATTGACGTCAATGGGAGTTTGTTTTGGCACCAAAATCAACGGGACTTTCCA
AAATGTCGTAACAACTCCGCCCCATTGACGCAAATGGGCGGTAGGCGTGTACGGTGGGAGGTCTATATAA
GCAGAGCTCTCTGGCTAACTAGAGAACCCACTGCTTACTGGCTTATCGAAATTAATACGACTCACTATAG
GGAGACCCAAGCTCTAGCGCTACCGGTCGCCACCATGGGTAAGCCTATCCCTAACCCTCTCCTCGGTCTC
GATTCTACGCCCGGAAGCGGTAGCGGTACGATGGACGAGAAGACCACCGGCTGGGGGGGCGGCCACGTGG
TGGAGGGCCTGGCCGGCGAGCTGGAGCAGCTGCGGGCCAGGCTGGAGCACCACCCTCAGGGCCAGCGGGA
GCCCAGATCTCGAGCTATGTCAACGTCCACTAGCTGCCCGATTCCCGGGGGCCGGGACCAGCTGCCCGAC
TGCTACAGCACCACGCCGGGGGGCACGCTATACGCCACTACCCCCGGAGGCACCAGGATCATCTACGACC
GAAAGTTCCTGCTGGAGTGCAAGAACTCACCCATTGCCCGGACACCCCCCTGCTGCCTCCCTCAGATTCC
CGGGGTCACAACTCCTCCAACAGCCCCTCTCTCCAAGCTGGAGGAGCTGAAGGAGCAGGAGACAGAGGAA
GAGATACCCGATGACGCACAATTTGAAATGGACATCTAAGGATCCACCGGATCTAGATAACTGATCATAA
TCAGCCATACCACATTTGTAGAGGTTTTACTTGCTTTAAAAAACCTCCCACACCTCCCCCTGAACCTGAA
ACATAAAATGAATGCAATTGTTGTTGTTAACTTGTTTATTGCAGCTTATAATGGTTACAAATAAAGCAAT
AGCATCACAAATTTCACAAATAAAGCATTTTTTTCACTGCATTCTAGTTGTGGTTTGTCCAAACTCATCA
ATGTATCTTAACGCGTAAATTGTAAGCGTTAATATTTTGTTAAAATTCGCGTTAAATTTTTGTTAAATCA
GCTCATTTTTTAACCAATAGGCCGAAATCGGCAAAATCCCTTATAAATCAAAAGAATAGACCGAGATAGG
GT
[37 nt withheld, positions 1543-1579]
AAAGAACGTGGACTCCAACGTCAAAGG
[49 nt withheld, positions 1607-1655]
T
[91 nt withheld, positions 1657-1747]
G
[124 nt withheld, positions 1749-1872]
CAGGTGGCACTTTTCGGGGAAATGTGCGCGGAACCCCTATTTGTTTATTTTTCTAAATACATTCAAATAT
GTATCCGCTCATGAGACAATAACCCTGATAAATGCTTCAATAATATTGAAAAAGGAAGAGTCCTGAGGCG
GAAAGAACCAGCTGTGGAATGTGTGTCAGTTAGGGTGTGGAAAGTCCCCAGGCTCCCCAGCAGGCAGAAG
TATGCAAAGCATGCATCTCAATTAGTCAGCAACCAGGTGTGGAAAGTCCCCAGGCTCCCCAGCAGGCAGA
AGTATGCAAAGCATGCATCTCAATTAGTCAGCAACCATAGTCCCGCCCCTAACTCCGCCCATCCCGCCCC
TAACTCCGCCCAGTTCCGCCCATTCTCCGCCCCATGGCTGACTAATTTTTTTTATTTATGCAGAGGCCGA
GGCCGCCTCGGCCTCTGAGCTATTCCAGAAGTAGTGAGGAGGCTTTTTTGGAGGCCTAGGCTTTTGCAAA
GATCGATCAAGAGACAGGATGAGGATCGTTTCGCATGATTGAACAAGATGGATTGCACGCAGGTTCTCCG
GCCGCTTGGGTGGAGAGGCTATTCGGCTATGACTGGGCACAACAGACAATCGGCTGCTCTGATGCCGCCG
TGTTCCGGCTGTCAGCGCAGGGGCGCCCGGTTCTTTTTGTCAAGACCGACCTGTCCGGTGCCCTGAATGA
ACTGCAAGACGAGGCAGCGCGGCTATCGTGGCTGGCCACGACGGGCGTTCCTTGCGCAGCTGTGCTCGAC
GTTGTCACTGAAGCGGGAAGGGACTGGCTGCTATTGGGCGAAGTGCCGGGGCAGGATCTCCTGTCATCTC
ACCTTGCTCCTGCCGAGAAAGTATCCATCATGGCTGATGCAATGCGGCGGCTGCATACGCTTGATCCGGC
TACCTGCCCATTCGACCACCAAGCGAAACATCGCATCGAGCGAGCACGTACTCGGATGGAAGCCGGTCTT
GTCGATCAGGATGATCTGGACGAAGAGCATCAGGGGCTCGCGCCAGCCGAACTGTTCGCCAGGCTCAAGG
CGAGCATGCCCGACGGCGAGGATCTCGTCGTGACCCATGGCGATGCCTGCTTGCCGAATATCATGGTGGA
AAATGGCCGCTTTTCTGGATTCATCGACTGTGGCCGGCTGGGTGTGGCGGACCGCTATCAGGACATAGCG
TTGGCTACCCGTGATATTGCTGAAGAGCTTGGCGGCGAATGGGCTGACCGCTTCCTCGTGCTTTACGGTA
TCGCCGCTCCCGATTCGCAGCGCATCGCCTTCTATCGCCTTCTTGACGAGTTCTTCTGAGCGGGACTCTG
GGGTTCGAAATGACCGACCAAGCGACGCCCAACCTGCCATCACGAGATTTCGATTCCACCGCCGCCTTCT
ATGAAAGGTTGGGCTTCGGAATCGTTTTCCGGGACGCCGGCTGGATGATCCTCCAGCGCGGGGATCTCAT
GCTGGAGTTCTTCGCCCACCCTAGGGGGAGGCTAACTGAAACACGGAAGGAGACAATACCGGAAGGAACC
CGCGCTATGACGGCAATAAAAAGACAGAATAAAACGCACGGTGTTGGGTCGTTTGTTCATAAACGCGGGG
TTCGGTCCCAGGGCTGGCACTCTGTCGATACCCCACCGAGACCCCATTGGGGCCAATACGCCCGCGTTTC
TTCCTTTTCCCCACCCCACCCCCCAAGTTCGGGTGAAGGCCCAGGGCTCGCAGCCAACGTCGGGGCGGCA
GGCCCTGCCATAGCCTCAGGTTACTCATATATACTTTAGATTGATTTAAAACTTCATTTTTAATTTAAAA
GGATCTAGGTGAAGATCCTTTTTGATAATCTCATGACCAAAATCCCTTAACGTGAGTTTTCGTTCCACTG
AGCGTCAGACCCCGTAGAAAAGATCAAAGGATCTTCTTGAGATCCTTTTTTTCTGCGCGTAATCTGCTGC
TTGCAAACAAAAAAACCACCGCTACCAGCGGTGGTTTGTTTGCCGGATCAAGAGCTACCAACTCTTTTTC
CGAAGGTAACTGGCTTCAGCAGAGCGCAGATACCAAATACTGTTCTTCTAGTGTAGCCGTAGTTAGGCCA
CCACTTCAAGAACTCTGTAGCACCGCCTACATACCTCGCTCTGCTAATCCTGTTACCAGTGGCTGCTGCC
AGTGGCGATAAGTCGTGTCTTACCGGGTTGGACTCAAGACGATAGTTACCGGATAAGGCGCAGCGGTCGG
GCTGAACGGGGGGTTCGTGCACACAGCCCAGCTTGGAGCGAACGACCTACACCGAACTGAGATACCTACA
GCGTGAGCTATGAGAAAGCGCCACGCTTCCCGAAGGGAGAAAGGCGGACAGGTATCCGGTAAGCGGCAGG
GTCGGAACAGGAGAGCGCACGAGGGAGCTTCCAGGGGGAAACGCCTGGTATCTTTATAGTCCTGTCGGGT
TTCGCCACCTCTGACTTGAGCGTCGATTTTTGTGATGCTCGTCAGGGGGGCGGAGCCTATGGAAAAACGC
CAGCAACGCGGCCTTTTTACGGTTCCTGGCCTTTTGCTGGCCTTTTGCTCACATGTTCTTTCCTGCGTTA
TCCCCTGATTCTGTGGATAACCGTATTACCGCCATGCAT
